Addgene plasmid #237845: SF3A1-P1
Purpose: Study the role and mechanism of the SF3A1-P1 3' UTR in regulation gene function.
Depositing lab: Angela Ting. Depositing organization: University of Texas MD Anderson Cancer Center. Publication: Differentiation in the human urothelia is defined by distinct alternative polyadenylation. Le NB, Sona S, Santo B, Zhang Y, Ou R, Schweickart RA, Kochat V, Padron WI, Rai K, Lee SH, Yi JM, Wessely O, Lee BH, Ting AH. Cell Rep. 2026 Jan 13;45(1):116839. doi: 10.1016/j.celrep.2025.116839. PubMed 41533515.
Backbone
  Vector backbone: pmirGLO Dual-Luciferase miRNA Target Expression Vector
  Vector type: Mammalian Expression
Growth in bacteria
  Bacterial resistance: Ampicillin, 100 μg/mL
  Growth temperature: 37°C
  Growth strain: DH5alpha
  Copy number: High Copy
Gene/Insert
  Gene/Insert name: SF3A1-P1 3'UTR
  Species: H. sapiens (human)
  Entrez Gene: SF3A1 (a.k.a. PRP21, PRPF21, SAP114, SF3A120)
  Cloning method: Gibson Cloning
Terms and licenses: Academic/Nonprofit Terms; Industry Terms: Not Available to Industry
How to cite: SF3A1-P1 was a gift from Angela Ting (Addgene plasmid # 237845 ; http://n2t.net/addgene:237845 ; RRID:Addgene_237845)
