[The description below was written by a language model from this plasmid's Addgene catalogue record and pLannotate feature annotations shown in this document.]
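Description:
SF3A1-P1 is a mammalian dual-luciferase reporter plasmid built on the pmirGLO Dual-Luciferase miRNA Target Expression Vector, carrying a 3' UTR of the human splicing factor gene SF3A1, inserted by Gibson cloning. It is propagated in E. coli from a high-copy ColE1/pUC-type origin under ampicillin selection (AmpR with its bla promoter), and a cer region from ColE1 helps keep the plasmid monomeric.

The primary reporter is the synthetic firefly luciferase gene luc2, annotated here as driven by the mouse PGK promoter. An unannotated stretch of roughly 700 nt lies between the end of the luc2 coding sequence and the remnant of the multiple cloning site. This is the position where pmirGLO accepts test sequences and so is the likely location of the SF3A1-P1 3' UTR, although the feature table does not label the insert. In that position the UTR becomes part of the luc2 transcript, so any effect it has on mRNA stability or translation appears as a change in firefly signal. A second cassette provides the internal control: the SV40 enhancer/early promoter drives human codon-optimized Renilla luciferase followed directly by a neomycin/G418 resistance coding sequence and a synthetic poly(A) signal, allowing normalization for transfection efficiency and, in principle, selection of stable cells. Several short annotated fragments (tnpA, large T antigen, M13 ori, bom, T7 terminator, SET1) are most likely partial matches to backbone sequence rather than functional elements.

The stated purpose is to study how the SF3A1-P1 3' UTR regulates gene function, in the context of work on alternative polyadenylation in human urothelial differentiation. The record does not define "P1", though it may denote a particular polyadenylation-site isoform.
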