Features (pLannotate 1.2.2; 18 found; start..end, strand, type, name):
      1..589     +  rep_origin     ori: high-copy-number ColE1/pMB1/pBR322/pUC origin of replication
    747..1607    -  CDS            AmpR: β-lactamase; bla; confers resistance to ampicillin, carbenicillin, and related antibiotics
   1608..1712    -  promoter       AmpR promoter: bla
   1755..1847    +  CDS            tnpA (fragment): TN5P_ECOLX - Also known as tnp. Experimental evidence at protein level: Swiss-Prot protein existence level 1. Mediates transposition of transposon Tn5 by a 'cut and paste' mechanism. First, the monomeric transposase binds the 19 bp inverted DNA repeats flanking the transposon. Then, dimerization of the DNA- bound transposase creates a synaptic DNA complex. After nicking of the first DNA strand, excision of the transposon proceeds through a series of intermediates. The transposase then mediates the insertion of the transposon at a new site by strand transfer. The activity of the wild- type tran
   1868..1916    -  polyA_signal   poly(A) signal: synthetic polyadenylation signal
   1980..2772    -  CDS            NeoR/KanR (fragment): aminoglycoside phosphotransferase from Tn5; aph(3')-II (or nptII); confers resistance to neomycin, kanamycin, and G418 (Geneticin®)
   2823..3755    -  CDS            hRluc: Renilla luciferase human codon-optimized
   3806..4163    -  promoter       SV40 promoter: SV40 enhancer and early promoter
   4228..4279    +  misc_feature   bom (fragment): basis of mobility region from pBR322
   4280..4312    -  rep_origin     M13 ori (fragment): M13 bacteriophage origin of replication; arrow indicates direction of (+) strand synthesis
   4317..4385    +  CDS            large T antigen (fragment): large T antigen from SV40 (simian virus 40)
   4408..4529    +  polyA_signal   SV40 poly(A) signal: SV40 polyadenylation signal
   4551..4570    -  terminator     T7 terminator (fragment): transcription terminator for bacteriophage T7 RNA polymerase
   4578..4627    -  CDS            SET1 (fragment): solubility-enhancement tag derived from T7 phage gene 10B
   4634..4657    -  misc_feature   MCS (fragment): pUC18/19 multiple cloning site
   5360..7012    -  CDS            luciferase: firefly luciferase synthetic luc2 version of the luciferase gene
   7059..7558    -  promoter       PGK promoter: mouse phosphoglycerate kinase 1 promoter
   7615..7898    -  misc_feature   cer region: ColE1-derived recombination site that helps to maintain plasmids as monomers
>Addgene plasmid #237845 | SF3A1-P1 | addgene full sequence | sequence record 484878 | Addgene NGS Result
TTGAAATCCTTTTTTTCTGCGCGTAATCTGCTGCTTGCAAACAAAAAAACCACCGCTACCAGCGGTGGTT
TGTTTGCCGGATCAAGAGCTACCAACTCTTTTTCCGAAGGTAACTGGCTTCAGCAGAGCGCAGATACCAA
ATACTGTCCTTCTAGTGTAGCCGTAGTTAGGCCACCACTTCAAGAACTCTGTAGCACCGCCTACATACCT
CGCTCTGCTAATCCTGTTACCAGTGGCTGCTGCCAGTGGCGATAAGTCGTGTCTTACCGGGTTGGACTCA
AGACGATAGTTACCGGATAAGGCGCAGCGGTCGGGCTGAACGGGGGGTTCGTGCACACAGCCCAGCTTGG
AGCGAACGACCTACACCGAACTGAGATACCTACAGCGTGAGCTATGAGAAAGCGCCACGCTTCCCGAAGG
GAGAAAGGCGGACAGGTATCCGGTAAGCGGCAGGGTCGGAACAGGAGAGCGCACGAGGGAGCTTCCAGGG
GGAAACGCCTGGTATCTTTATAGTCCTGTCGGGTTTCGCCACCTCTGACTTGAGCGTCGATTTTTGTGAT
GCTCGTCAGGGGGGCGGAGCCTATGGAAAAACGCCAGCAACGCGGCCTTTTTACGGTTCCTGGCCTTTTG
CTGGCCTTTTGCTCACATGTTCTTTCCTGCGTTATCCCCTGATTCTGTGGATAACCGTATTACCGCCTTT
GAGTGAGCTGATACCGGTTGGGCGTCGCTTGGTCGGTCATTTCGAATTACCAATGCTTAATCAGTGAGGC
ACCTATCTCAGCGATCTGTCTATTTCGTTCATCCATAGTTGCCTGACTCCCCGTCGTGTAGATAACTACG
ATACGGGAGGGCTTACCATCTGGCCCCAGTGCTGCAATGATACCGCGAGACCCACGCTCACCGGCTCCAG
ATTTATCAGCAATAAACCAGCCAGCCGGAAGGGCCGAGCGCAGAAGTGGTCCTGCAACTTTATCCGCCTC
CATCCAGTCTATTAATTGTTGCCGGGAAGCTAGAGTAAGTAGTTCGCCAGTTAATAGTTTGCGCAACGTT
GTTGCCATTGCTACAGGCATCGTGGTGTCACGCTCGTCGTTTGGTATGGCTTCATTCAGCTCCGGTTCCC
AACGATCAAGGCGAGTTACATGATCCCCCATGTTGTGCAAAAAAGCGGTTAGCTCCTTCGGTCCTCCGAT
AGTTGTCAGAAGTAAGTTGGCCGCAGTGTTATCACTCATGGTTATGGCAGCACTGCATAATTCTCTTACT
GTCATGCCATCCGTAAGATGCTTTTCTGTGACTGGTGAGTACTCAACCAAGTCATTCTGAGAATAGTGTA
TGCGGCGACCGAGTTGCTCTTGCCCGGCGTCAATACGGGATAATACCGCGCCACATAGCAGAACTTTGAA
AGTGCTCATCATTGGAAAACGTTCTTCGGGGCGAAAACTCTCAAGGATCTTACCGCTGTTGAGATCCAGT
TCGATGTAACCCACTCGTGCACCCAACTGATCTTCAGCATCTTTTACTTTCACCAGCGTTTCTGGGTGAG
CAAAAACAGGAAGGCAAAATGCCGCAAAAAAGGGAATAAGGGCGACACGGAAATGTTGAATACTCATACT
CTTCCTTTTTCAATATTATTGAAGCATTTATCAGGGTTATTGTCTCATGAGCGGATACATATTTGAATGT
ATTTAGAAAAATAAACAAATAGGGGTTCCGCGCACATTTCCCCGAAAAGTGCCACCTGACGTCTAAGAAA
CCATTACGTAGAAAGCCAGTCCGCAGAAACGGTGCTGACCCCGGATGAATGTCAGCTACTGGGCTATCTG
GACAAGGGAAAACGCAAGCGCAAAGAGGATCCTTATCGCTATCGATTCACACAAAAAACCAACACACAGA
TGTAATGAAAATAAAGATATTTTATTGCGGCCATCGTGATGGCAGGTTGGGCGTCGCTTGGTCGGTCATT
TCGAACCCCAGAGTCCCGCTCAGAAGAACTCGTCAAGAAGGCGATAGAAGGCGATGCGCTGCGAATCGGG
AGCGGCGATACCGTAAAGCACGAGGAAGCGGTCAGCCCATTCGCCGCCAAGCTCTTCAGCAATATCACGG
GTAGCCAACGCTATGTCCTGATAGCGGTCCGCCACACCCAGCCGGCCACAGTCGATGAATCCAGAAAAGC
GGCCATTTTCCACCATGATATTCGGCAAGCAGGCATCGCCATGGGTCACGACGAGATCCTCGCCGTCGGG
CATGCGCGCCTTGAGCCTGGCGAACAGTTCGGCTGGCGCGAGCCCCTGATGCTCTTCGTCCAGATCATCC
TGATCGACAAGACCGGCTTCCATCCGAGTACGTGCTCGCTCGATGCGATGTTTCGCTTGGTGGTCGAATG
GGCAGGTAGCCGGATCAAGCGTATGCAGCCGCCGCATTGCATCAGCCATGATGGATACTTTCTCGGCAGG
AGCAAGGTGAGATGACAGGAGATCCTGCCCCGGCACTTCGCCCAATAGCAGCCAGTCCCTTCCCGCTTCA
GTGACAACGTCGAGCACAGCTGCGCAAGGAACGCCCGTCGTGGCCAGCCACGATAGCCGCGCTGCCTCGT
CCTGCAGTTCATTCAGGGCACCGGACAGGTCGGTCTTGACAAAAAGAACCGGGCGCCCCTGCGCTGACAG
CCGGAACACGGCGGCATCAGAGCAGCCGATTGTCTGTTGTGCCCAGTCATAGCCGAATAGCCTCTCCACC
CAAGCGGCCGGAGAACCTGCGTGCAATCCATCTTGTTCAATCCCTCCGGAGCCTCCGCCACCTGATCCGC
CACCTCCGCTCCCACCACCGGTCTGCTCGTTCTTCAGCACGCGCTCCACGAAGCTCTTGATGTACTTACC
CATTTCATCTGGAGCGTCCTCCTGGCTGAAGTGGAGGCCCTTCACCTTCACGAACTCGGTGTTAGGGAAC
TTCTTAGCTCCCTCGACAATAGCGTTGGAAAAGAACCCAGGGTCGGACTCGATGAACATCTTAGGCAGAT
CGTCGCTGGCCCGAAGGTAGGCGTTGTAGTTGCGGACAATCTGGACGACGTCGGGCTTGCCTCCCTTAAC
GAGAGGGATCTCGCGAGGCCAGGAGAGGGTAGGCCGTCTAACCTCGCCCTTCTCCTTGAATGGCTCCAGG
TAGGCAGCGAACTCCTCAGGCTCCAGTTTCCGCATGATCTTGCTTGGGAGCATGGTCTCGACGAAGAAGT
TATTCTCAAGCACCATTTTCTCGCCCTCTTCGCTCTTGATCAGGGCGATATCCTCCTCGATGTCAGGCCA
CTCGTCCCAGGACTCGATCACGTCCACGACACTCTCAGCATGGACGATGGCCTTGATCTTGTCTTGGTGC
TCGTAGGAGTAGTGAAAGGCCAGACAAGCCCCCCAGTCGTGGCCCACAAAGATGATTTTCTTTGGAAGGT
TCAGCAGCTCGAACCAAGCGGTGAGGTACTTGTAGTGATCCAGGAGGCGATATGAGCCATTCCCGCTCTT
GCCGGACTTACCCATTCCGATCAGATCAGGGATGATGCATCTAGCCACGGGCTCGATGTGAGGCACGACG
TGCCTCCACAGGTAGCTGGAGGCAGCGTTACCATGCAGAAAAATCACGGCGTTCTCGGCGTGCTTCTCGG
AATCATAGTAGTTGATGAAGGAGTCCAGCACGTTCATTTGCTTGCAGCGAGCCCACCACTGAGGCCCAGT
GATCATGCGTTTGCGTTGCTCGGGGTCGTACACCTTGGAAGCCATGGTGGCTCCAGCCTTTGGTTCGAGA
CTGTTGTGTCAGAAGAATCAAGCTTTTTGCAAAAGCCTAGGCCTCCAAAAAAGCCTCCTCACTACTTCTG
GAATAGCTCAGAGGCCGAGGCGGCCTCGGCCTCTGCATAAATAAAAAAAATTAGTCAGCCATGGGGCGGA
GAATGGGCGGAACTGGGCGGAGTTAGGGGCGGGATGGGCGGAGTTAGGGGCGGGACTATGGTTGCTGACT
AATTGAGATGCATGCTTTGCATACTTCTGCCTGCTGGGGAGCCTGGGGACTTTCCACACCTGGTTGCTGA
CTAATTGAGATGCATGCTTTGCATACTTCTGCCTGCTGGGGAGCCTGGGGACTTTCCACACCCTAACTGA
CACACATTCCACAGCTGGTTCTTTCCGCCTCAGAAGGTACCTAACCAAGTTCCTCTTTCAGAGGTTATTT
CAGGCCATGGTGCTGCGCAGATCCGCGTATGCGGTGTGAAATACCGCACAGATGCGTAAGGAGAAAATAC
CGCATCAGGAAATTGTAAGCGTTAATATTTTGTTAAAATTCGATTTTACCACATTTGTAGAGGTTTTACT
TGCTTAAAAAAACCTCCCACATCTCCCCCTGAACCTGAAACATAAAATGAATGCAATTGTTGTTGTTAAC
TTGTTTATTGCAGCTTATAATGGTTACAAATAAAGCAATAGCATCACAAATTTCACAAATAAAGCATTTT
TTTCACTGCATTCTAGTTGTGGTTTGTCCAAACTCATCAATGTATCTTATCATGTCTGCTCGAAGCGGCC
GCCCCAAGGGGTTATGCTAGTTATTGCTCAGCGGTGGCAGCAGCCAACTCAGCTTCCTTTCGGGCTTTGT
TAGCAGCCGGATCAGCTTGCATGCCTGCAGGTCGACTACAAGAGGAACCTGCTGTCAAGTCCCTGCCATT
TTGCCTCTCCTGTCTCCCACCCCCTGCCCCAGACCCAGGAGCCCCCCTGAGGCTTTGCCTTGCCTGCATA
TTTGTTTCGCTCTTACTCAGTTTGGGAATTCAAATTGTCCTGCAGAGGTTCATTCCCCTGACCCTTTCCC
CACATTGGTAAGAGTAGCTGGGTTTTCTAAGCCACTCTCTGGAATCTCTTTGTGTTAGGGTCTCGATTTG
AGGACATTCATTTCTTCAGCAGCCCATTAGCAACTGAGAGCCCAGGGATGTCCTACAGGATAGTTTCATA
GTGACAGGTGGCACTTGGCTAATAGAATATGGCTGATATTGTCATTAATCATTTTGTACCTTGACATGGG
TTGTCTAATAAAACTCGGACCCTTCTTGTGAAATCAGTTAAATAAGACTTGTCTCGGTCACCTGTGCCCT
GTCCAGACTCGAGGCAGTGGTAACACTGCACAGTGCTATGTGGCTTCTCTTTGAGGATTTTTGGGTTTTG
TAACTAAATTCTTGCTGCCCTCATACTTTTTATGTATTAGAATCATATTCGTATTGCCCTTTTAAAACAT
TGGGATCCTCCAAAGGCCTGCCCCATGTATTTAACAGTAATACAGGAAGCATGGCAGGCACCATGCAAAC
CAAGACTCGAGGCTAGCGAGCTCGTTTAAACAACTAGAATTACACGGCGATCTTGCCGCCCTTCTTGGCC
TTAATGAGAATCTCGCGGATCTTGCGGGCGTCCAACTTGCCGGTCAGTCCTTTAGGCACCTCGTCCACGA
ACACAACACCACCGCGCAGCTTCTTGGCGGTTGTAACCTGGCTGGCCACATAGTCCACGATCTCCTTCTC
GGTCATGGTTTTACCGTGTTCCAGCACGACGACTGCGGCGGGCAGCTCGCCGGCATCGTCGTCGGGCAGG
CCGGCGACCCCGGCGTCGAAGATGTTGGGGTGTTGCAGCAGGATGCTCTCCAGTTCGGCTGGGGCTACCT
GGTAGCCCTTGTATTTGATCAGGCTCTTCAGCCGGTCCACGATGAAGAAGTGCTCGTCCTCGTCCCAGTA
GGCGATGTCGCCGCTGTGCAGCCAGCCGTCCTTGTCGATGAGAGCGTTTGTAGCCTCGGGGTTGTTAACG
TAGCCGCTCATGATCATGGGGCCACGGACGCACAGCTCGCCGCGCTGGTTCACACCCAGTGTCTTACCGG
TGTCCAAGTCCACCACCTTAGCCTCGAAGAAGGGCACCACCTTGCCTACTGCGCCAGGCTTGTCGTCCCC
TTCGGGGGTGATCAGAATGGCGCTGGTTGTTTCTGTCAGGCCGTAGCCCTGGCGGATGCCTGGTAGGTGG
AAGCGTTTGGCCACGGCCTCACCTACCTCCTTGCTGAGCGGCGCCCCGCCGCTGGCGATCTCGTGCAAGT
TGCTTAGGTCGTACTTGTCGATGAGAGTGCTCTTAGCGAAGAAGCTAAATAGTGTGGGCACCAGCAGGGC
AGATTGAATCTTATAGTCTTGCAAGCTGCGCAAGAATAGCTCCTCCTCGAAGCGGTACATGAGCACGACC
CGAAAGCCGCAGATCAAGTAGCCCAGCGTGGTGAACATGCCGAAGCCGTGGTGAAATGGCACCACGCTGA
GGATAGCGGTGTCGGGGATGATCTGGTTGCCGAAGATGGGGTCGCGGGCATGACTGAATCGGACACAAGC
GGTGCGGTGCGGTAGGGCTACGCCCTTGGGCAATCCGGTACTGCCACTACTGTTCATGATCAGGGCGATG
GTTTTGTCCCGGTCGAAGCTCTCGGGCACGAAGTCGTACTCGTTGAAGCCGGGTGGCAAATGGGAAGTCA
CGAAGGTGTACATGCTTTGGAAGCCCTGGTAGTCGGTCTTGCTATCCATGATGATGATCTTTTGTATGAT
CGGTAGCTTCTTTTGCACGTTGAGGATCTTTTGCAGCCCTTTCTTGCTCACGAATACGACGGTGGGCTGG
CTGATGCCCATGCTGTTCAGCAGCTCGCGCTCGTTGTAGATGTCGTTAGCTGGGGCCACAGCCACACCGA
TGAACAGGGCACCCAACACGGGCATGAAGAACTGCAAGCTATTCTCGCTGCACACCACGATCCGATGGTT
TGTATTCAGCCCATAGCGCTTCATAGCTTCTGCCAGCCGAACGCTCATCTCGAAGTACTCGGCGTAGGTA
ATGTCCACCTCGATATGTGCGTCGGTAAAGGCGATGGTGCCGGGCACCAGGGCGTAGCGCTTCATGGCTT
TGTGCAGCTGCTCGCCGGCGGTCCCGTCTTCGAGTGGGTAGAATGGCGCTGGGCCCTTCTTAATGTTTTT
GGCATCTTCCATGGTGGCTTTACCAACAGTACCGGATTGCCAAGCTTGGGCTGCAGGTCGAAAGGCCCGG
AGATGAGGAAGAGGAGAACAGCGCGGCAGACGTGCGCTTTTGAAGCGTGCAGAATGCCGGGCCTCCGGAG
GACCTTCGGGCGCCCGCCCCGCCCCTGAGCCCGCCCCTGAGCCCGCCCCCGGACCCACCCCTTCCCAGCC
TCTGAGCCCAGAAAGCGAAGGAGCAAAGCTGCTATTGGCCGCTGCCCCAAAGGCCTACCCGCTTCCATTG
CTCAGCGGTGCTGTCCATCTGCACGAGACTAGTGAGACGTGCTACTTCCATTTGTCACGTCCTGCACGAC
GCGAGCTGCGGGGCGGGGGGGAACTTCCTGACTAGGGGAGGAGTAGAAGGTGGCGCGAAGGGGCCACCAA
AGAACGGAGCCGGTTGGCGCCTACCGGTGGATGTGGAATGTGTGCGAGGCCAGAGGCCACTTGTGTAGCG
CCAAGTGCCCAGCGGGGCTGCTAAAGCGCATGCTCCAGACTGCCTTGGGAAAAGCGCCTCCCCTACCCGG
TAGATCTCGATCCTCTACGCCGGACGCATCGTGGCCGGAGTACTGCGGTTTATCTCGATGGCTACGAGGG
CAGACAGTAAGTGGATTTACCATAATCCCTTAATTGTACGCACCGCTAAAACGCGTTCAGCGCGATCACG
GCAGCAGACAGGTAAAAATGGCAACAAACCACCCGAAAAACTGCCGCAATCGCGCCTGATAAATTTTAAC
CGTATGAATACCTATGCAACCAGAGGGTACAGGCCACATTACCCCCACTTAATCCACTGAAGCTGCCATT
TTTCATGGTTTCACCATCCCAGCGAAGGGCCATCCAGCGTGCGTTCCTGTATTTCCGGACTATAAAAGGA
TCTAGGTGAAGATCCTTTTTGATAATCTCATGACCAAAATCCCTTAACGTGAGTTTTCGTTCCACTGAGC
GTCAGACCCCGTAGAAAAGATCAAAGGATCTTC
